>Addgene plasmid #64676 | pEGFP-WRAP53beta | depositor partial sequence | sequence record 109075 | Wild type WRAP53beta
ATGAAGACTTTGGAGACTCAACCGTTAGCTCCGGACTGCTGTCCTTCAGACCAGGACCCAGCTCCAGCCC
ATCCTTCTCCCCACGCTTCCCCGATGAATAAAAATGCGGACTCTGAACTGATGCCACCGCCTCCCGAAAG
GGGGGATCCGCCCCGGTTGTCCCCAGATCCTGTGGCTGGCTCAGCTGTGTCCCAGGAGCTACGGGAGGGG
GACCCAGTTTCTCTCTCCACTCCCCTGGAAACAGAGTTTGGTTCCCCTAGTGAGTTGAGTCCTCGAATCG
AGGAGCAAGAACTTTCTGAAAATACAAGCCTTCCTGCAGAAGAAGCAAACGGGAGCCTTTCTGAAGAAGA
AGCGAACGGGCCAGAGTTGGGGTCTGGAAAAGCCATGGAAGATACCTCTGGGGAACCCGCTGCAGAGGAC
GAGGGAGACACCGCTTGGAACTACAGCTTCTCCCAGCTGCCTCGATTTCTCAGTGGTTCCTGGTCAGAGT
TCAGCACCCAACCTGAGAACTTCTTGAAAGGCTGTAAGTGGGCTCCTGACGGTTCCTGCATCTTGACCAA
TAGTGCTGATAACATCTTGCGAATTTATAACCTGCCCCCAGAGCTGTACCATGAGGGGGAGCAGGTGGAA
TATGCAGAAATGGTCCCTGTCCTTCGAATGGTGGAAGGTGATACCATCTATGATTACTGCTGGTATTCTC
TGATGTCCTCAGCCCAGCCAGACACCTCCTACGTGGCCAGCAGCAGCCGGGAGAACCCGATTCATATCTG
GGACGCATTCACTGGAGAGCTCCGGGCTTCCTTTCGCGCCTACAACCACCTGGATGAGCTGACGGCAGCC
CATTCGCTCTGCTTCTCCCCGGATGGCTCCCAGCTCTTCTGTGGCTTCAACCGGACTGTGCGTGTTTTTT
CCACGGCCCGGCCTGGCCGAGACTGCGAGGTCCGAGCCACATTTGCAAAAAAGCAGGGCCAGAGCGGCAT
CATCTCCTGCATAGCCTTCAGCCCAGCCCAGCCCCTCTATGCCTGTGGCTCCTACGGCCGCTCCCTGGGT
CTGTATGCCTGGGATGATGGCTCCCCTCTCGCCTTGCTGGGAGGGCACCAAGGGGGCATCACCCACCTCT
GCTTTCATCCCGATGGCAACCGCTTCTTCTCAGGAGCCCGCAAGGATGCTGAGCTCCTGTGCTGGGATCT
CCGGCAGTCTGGTTACCCACTGTGGTCCCTGGGTCGAGAGGTGACCACCAATCAGCGCATCTACTTCGAT
CTGGACCCGACCGGGCAGTTCCTAGTGAGTGGCAGCACGAGCGGGGCTGTCTCTGTGTGGGACACGGACG
GGCCTGGCAATGATGGGAAGCCGGAGCCCGTGTTGAGTTTTCTGCCCCAGAAGGACTGCACCAATGGCGT
GAGCCTGCACCCTAGCCTGCCTCTCCTGGCCACTGCCTCCGGTCAGCGTGTGTTTCCTGAGCCCACAGAG
AGTGGGGACGAAGGAGAGGAGCTGGGCCTTCCCTTGCTCTCCACGCGCCACGTCCACCTTGAATGTCGGC
TTCAGCTCTGGTGGTGTGGGGGGGCGCCAGACTCCAGCATCCCTGATGATCACCAGGGCGAGAAAGGGCA
GGGAGGAACGGAGGGAGGTGTGGGTGAGCTGATATAA
