>Addgene plasmid #64676 | pEGFP-WRAP53beta | addgene partial sequence | sequence record 113003 | EGFP-C 5'-CATGGTCCTGCTGGAGTTCGTG-3'
AGTCCGGACTCAGATCTCGAGCTCAAGCTTCGAATTCTATGAAGACTTTGGAGACTCAACCGTTAGCTCC
GGACTGCTGTCCTTCAGACCAGGACCCAGCTCCAGCCCATCCTTCTCCCCACGCTTCCCCGATGAATAAA
AATGCGGACTCTGAACTGATGCCACCGCCTCCCGAAAGGGGGGATCCGCCCCGGTTGTCCCCAGATCCTG
TGGCTGGCTCAGCTGTGTCCCAGGAGCTACGGGAGGGGGACCCAGTTTCTCTCTCCACTCCCCTGGAAAC
AGAGTTTGGTTCCCCTAGTGAGTTGAGTCCTCGAATCGAGGAGCAAGAACTTTCTGAAAATACAAGCCTT
CCTGCAGAAGAAGCAAACGGGAGCCTTTCTGAAGAAGAAGCGAACGGGCCAGAGTTGGGGTCTGGAAAAG
CCATGGAAGATACCTCTGGGGAACCCGCTGCAGAGGACGAGGGAGACACCGCTTGGAACTACAGCTTCTC
CCAGCTGCCTCGATTTCTCAGTGGTTCCTGGTCAGAGTTCAGCACCCAACCTGAGAACTTCTTGAAAGGC
TGTAAGTGGGCTCCTGACGGTTCCTGCATCTTGACCAATAGTGCTGATAACATCTTGCGAATTTATAACC
TGCCCCCAGAGCTGTACCATGAGGG
