>Addgene plasmid #64676 | pEGFP-WRAP53beta | addgene partial sequence | sequence record 113798 | SV40pA-R 5'-GAAATTTGTGATGCTATTGC-3'
ACAACAACAATTGCATTCATTTTATGTTTCAGGTTCAGGGGGAGGTGTGGGAGGTTTTTTAAAGCAAGTA
AAACCTCTACAAATGTGGTATGGCTGATTATGATCAGTTATCTAGATCCGGTGGATCCCGGGCCCGCGGT
ACCTTATATCAGCTCACCCACACCTCCCTCCGTTCCTCCCTGCCCTTTCTCGCCCTGGTGATCATCAGGG
ATGCTGGAGTCTGGCGCCCCCCCACACCACCAGAGCTGAAGCCGACATTCAAGGTGGACGTGGCGCGTGG
AGAGCAAGGGAAGGCCCAGCTCCTCTCCTTCGTCCCCACTCTCTGTGGGCTCAGGAAACACACGCTGACC
GGAGGCAGTGGCCAGGAGAGGCAGGCTAGGGTGCAGGCTCACGCCATTGGTGCAGTCCTTCTGGGGCAGA
AAACTCAACACGGGCTCCGGCTTCCCATCATTGCCAGGCCCGTCCGTGTCCCACACAGAGACAGCCCCGC
TCGTGCTGCCACTCACTAGGAACTGCCCGGTCGGGTCCAGATCGAAGTAGATGCGCTGATTGGTGGTCAC
CTCTCGACCCAGGGACCACAGTGGGTAACCAGACTGCCGGAGATCCCAGCACAGGAGCTCAGCATCCTTG
CGGGCTCCTGAGAAGAAGCGGTTGCCATCGGGATGAAAGCAGAGGTGGGTGATGCCCCCTTGGTGCCCTC
CCAGCAAGGCGAGAGGGGAGCCATCATCCCAGGCATACAGACCCAGGGAGCGGCCGTAGGAGCCACAGGC
ATAGAGGG
