[The description below was written by a language model from this plasmid's Addgene catalogue record.]
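Description:
pEGFP-WRAP53beta is a mammalian expression plasmid built on the Clontech pEGFP-C1 backbone, carrying wild-type human WRAP53beta (WD40-encoding RNA antisense to p53; the gene is also known as TCAB1, WDR79 or DKCB3). The roughly 1.65 kb coding insert was placed between the EcoRI and KpnI sites of the multiple cloning site, both of which remain intact, giving a total plasmid size of about 6.3 kb. The plasmid is maintained in E. coli at high copy number under kanamycin selection. No feature table accompanies the record, so other backbone elements such as the origin of replication, polyadenylation signal or any mammalian selection cassette are not documented here beyond what the pEGFP-C1 designation implies.

Expression is driven by the CMV promoter, a strong constitutive promoter suited to transient transfection of mammalian cells. Because the backbone places the GFP coding sequence upstream of the cloning site, WRAP53beta is produced as a fusion protein with GFP at its N terminus, allowing the protein to be followed by fluorescence microscopy or detected and pulled down through the tag. WRAP53beta is a WD40-repeat scaffold protein, and the associated publication concerns its role in organising the ubiquitin response required for DNA double-strand break repair. The construct therefore serves as the wild-type reference for overexpression and localisation work in that context, for example tracking the protein's subcellular distribution or its behaviour after DNA damage, although the record itself states the purpose only as expression of wild-type WRAP53beta.
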