Addgene plasmid #64676: pEGFP-WRAP53beta
Purpose: expresses Wild type WRAP53beta
Depositing lab: Marianne Farnebo. Publication: The scaffold protein WRAP53beta orchestrates the ubiquitin response critical for DNA double-strand break repair. Henriksson S, Rassoolzadeh H, Hedstrom E, Coucoravas C, Julner A, Goldstein M, Imreh G, Zhivotovsky B, Kastan MB, Helleday T, Farnebo M. Genes Dev. 2014 Dec 15;28(24):2726-38. doi: 10.1101/gad.246546.114. PubMed 25512560.
Backbone
  Vector backbone: pEGFP-C1
  Backbone manufacturer: clontech
  Backbone size w/o insert (bp): 4700
  Total vector size (bp): 6347
  Vector type: Mammalian Expression
Growth in bacteria
  Bacterial resistance: Kanamycin, 50 μg/mL
  Growth temperature: 37°C
  Growth strain: DH5alpha
  Copy number: High Copy
Gene/Insert
  Gene/Insert name: WD40-encoding RNA antisense to P53 (alt name: WRAP53beta)
  Species: H. sapiens (human)
  Insert size (bp): 1647
  GenBank ID: NM_001143992.1
  Entrez Gene: WRAP53 (a.k.a. DKCB3, TCAB1, WDR79)
  Promoter: cmv
  Tag / fusion protein: GFP (N terminal on backbone)
  Cloning method: Restriction Enzyme; 5′ cloning site EcoRI (not destroyed); 3′ cloning site KpnI (not destroyed)
  Sequencing primers: 5′ pEGFPC1-for 5´-GATCACTCTCGGCATGGAC-3´; 3′ pEGFPC1-rev 5´-CATTTTATGTTTCAGGTTCAGGG-3’
Terms and licenses: Academic/Nonprofit Terms; Industry Terms: Not Available to Industry
How to cite: pEGFP-WRAP53beta was a gift from Marianne Farnebo (Addgene plasmid # 64676 ; http://n2t.net/addgene:64676 ; RRID:Addgene_64676)
